Addgene plasmid #100422: pCMV_mEm_4GS_LF82_229
Purpose: Mammalian expression of E. coli LF82_229 CDS fused to mEmerald
Depositing lab: Alan Huett. Depositing organization: University of Nottingham. Publication: A multi-phenotypic imaging screen to identify bacterial effectors by exogenous expression in a HeLa cell line. Collins A, Huett A. Sci Data. 2018 May 15;5:180081. doi: 10.1038/sdata.2018.81. PubMed 29762554.
Backbone
  Vector backbone: pCMV
  Backbone size w/o insert (bp): 4502
  Vector type: Mammalian Expression
Growth in bacteria
  Bacterial resistance: Ampicillin, 100 μg/mL
  Growth temperature: 37°C
  Growth strain: XL1 Blue
  Copy number: High Copy
Gene/Insert
  Gene/Insert name: LF82_229
  Insert size (bp): 942
  Promoter: CMV
  Tag / fusion protein: mEmerald (N terminal on backbone)
  Cloning method: Ligation Independent Cloning
  Sequencing primers: 5′ ACTTCTGCTCTAAAAGCTGCGG; 3′ CACTGCATTCTAGTTGTGGTTTGTC
Terms and licenses: Academic/Nonprofit Terms; Industry Terms: Not Available to Industry
How to cite: pCMV_mEm_4GS_LF82_229 was a gift from Alan Huett (Addgene plasmid # 100422 ; http://n2t.net/addgene:100422 ; RRID:Addgene_100422)
