[The description below was written by a language model from this plasmid's Addgene catalogue record and pLannotate feature annotations shown in this document.]
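Description:
pCMV_mEm_4GS_LF82_229 is a mammalian expression plasmid built on a pCMV backbone that carries a coding sequence from Escherichia coli strain LF82, designated LF82_229, fused to the green fluorescent protein mEmerald. In bacteria it is maintained as a high-copy plasmid through a ColE1/pUC-type origin and selected with ampicillin via the β-lactamase gene and its native promoter. The sequenced record is 5,444 nt, consistent with the stated 4,502 bp backbone plus a 942 bp insert. Fragments of lacZα, lacI, rop, the bom region, a pUC multiple cloning site and the lac promoter/operator are also annotated. These appear to be remnants of the parental cloning vectors and have no evident role in the expression cassette.

The expression unit runs from the human cytomegalovirus immediate early enhancer and promoter through a modified SV40 intron, which provides splice sites that generally improve mRNA processing and expression, into the mEmerald open reading frame. The bacterial insert, introduced by ligation-independent cloning, sits downstream so that mEmerald is at the N-terminus of the fusion. The "4GS" in the name suggests a glycine-serine linker between the two, although the record does not describe it. The feature table does not annotate LF82_229 itself, but the unannotated stretch between mEmerald and the SV40 polyadenylation signal matches its expected position. The record gives no function for the encoded protein and lists no mammalian selection marker, so the plasmid is suited to transient transfection. It was deposited as part of a multi-phenotypic imaging screen in which candidate bacterial effectors were expressed exogenously in HeLa cells, where the fluorescent tag marks expressing cells and shows where the protein localizes.
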