Features (pLannotate 1.2.2; 16 found; start..end, strand, type, name):
     22..121     +  misc_feature   bom (fragment): basis of mobility region from pBR322
    127..282     -  CDS            lacZα (fragment): LacZα fragment of β-galactosidase; lacZ fragment
    288..308     -  misc_feature   MCS (fragment): pUC18/19 multiple cloning site
    307..610     +  enhancer       CMV enhancer: human cytomegalovirus immediate early enhancer
    611..814     +  promoter       CMV promoter: human cytomegalovirus (CMV) immediate early promoter
    952..1048    +  intron         SV40 intron: modified SV40 intron with splice donor and acceptor sites
   1109..1825    +  CDS            mEmerald: mEmerald is a basic (constitutively fluorescent) green fluorescent protein published in 1998, derived from Aequorea victoria. It is reported to be a very rapidly-maturing monomer with moderate acid sensitivity.
   2863..2997    -  polyA_signal   SV40 poly(A) signal: SV40 polyadenylation signal
   3132..3148    -  protein_bind   lac operator: The lac repressor binds to the lac operator to inhibit transcription in E. coli. This inhibition can be relieved by adding lactose or isopropyl-β-D-thiogalactopyranoside (IPTG). lac repressor encoded by lacI
   3156..3186    -  promoter       lac promoter: promoter for the E. coli lac operon
   3201..3222    -  protein_bind   CAP binding site: CAP binding activates transcription in the presence of cAMP. E. coli catabolite activator protein
   3235..3327    -  CDS            lacI (fragment): lac repressor; lacI; The lac repressor binds to the lac operator to inhibit transcription in E. coli. This inhibition can be relieved by adding lactose or isopropyl-β-D-thiogalactopyranoside (IPTG).
   3510..4098    -  rep_origin     ori: high-copy-number ColE1/pMB1/pBR322/pUC origin of replication
   4269..5129    -  CDS            AmpR: β-lactamase; bla; confers resistance to ampicillin, carbenicillin, and related antibiotics
   5130..5234    -  promoter       AmpR promoter: bla
   5329..5364    +  CDS            rop (fragment): Rop protein, which maintains plasmids at low copy number; rop
>Addgene plasmid #100422 | pCMV_mEm_4GS_LF82_229 | addgene full sequence | sequence record 210114 | Addgene NGS Result
GGGTGTTGGCGGGTGTCGGGGCTGGCTTAACTATGCGGCATCAGAGCAGATTGTACTGAGAGTGCACCAT
ATGCGGTGTGAAATACCGCACAGATGCGTAAGGAGAAAATACCGCATCAGGCGCCATTCGCCATTCAGGC
TGCGCAACTGTTGGGAAGGGCGATCGGTGCGGGCCTCTTCGCTATTACGCCAGCTGGCGAAAGGGGGATG
TGCTGCAAGGCGATTAAGTTGGGTAACGCCAGGGTTTTCCCAGTCACGACGTTGTAAAACGACGGCCAGT
GAGTTCGAGCTTGCATGCCTGCAGGTCGTTACATAACTTACGGTAAATGGCCCGCCTGGCTGACCGCCCA
ACGACCCCCGCCCATTGACGTCAATAATGACGTATGTTCCCATAGTAACGCCAATAGGGACTTTCCATTG
ACGTCAATGGGTGGAGTATTTACGGTAAACTGCCCACTTGGCAGTACATCAAGTGTATCATATGCCAAGT
ACGCCCCCTATTGACGTCAATGACGGTAAATGGCCCGCCTGGCATTATGCCCAGTACATGACCTTATGGG
ACTTTCCTACTTGGCAGTACATCTACGTATTAGTCATCGCTATTACCATGGTGATGCGGTTTTGGCAGTA
CATCAATGGGCGTGGATAGCGGTTTGACTCACGGGGATTTCCAAGTCTCCACCCCATTGACGTCAATGGG
AGTTTGTTTTGGCACCAAAATCAACGGGACTTTCCAAAATGTCGTAACAACTCCGCCCCATTGACGCAAA
TGGGCGGTAGGCGTGTACGGTGGGAGGTCTATATAAGCAGAGCTCGTTTAGTGAACCGTCAGATCGCCTG
GAGACGCCATCCACGCTGTTTTGACCTCCATAGAAGACACCGGGACCGATCCAGCCTCCGGACTCTAGAG
GATCCGGTACTAGAGGAACTGAAAAACCAGAAAGTTAACTGGTAAGTTTAGTCTTTTTGTCTTTTATTTC
AGGTCCCGGATCCGGTGGTGGTGCAAATCAAAGAACTGCTCCTCAGTGGATGTTGCCTTTACTTCTAGGC
CTGTACGGAAGTGTTACTTCTGCTCTAAAAGCTGCGGAATTGTACCCGCGGGCCCACCATGGTGAGCAAG
GGCGAGGAGCTGTTCACCGGGGTGGTGCCCATCCTGGTCGAGCTGGACGGCGACGTAAACGGCCACAAGT
TCAGCGTGTCCGGCGAGGGCGAGGGCGATGCCACCTACGGCAAGCTGACCCTGAAGTTCATCTGCACCAC
CGGCAAGCTGCCCGTGCCCTGGCCCACCCTCGTGACCACCTTGACCTACGGCGTGCAGTGCTTCGCCCGC
TACCCCGACCACATGAAGCAGCACGACTTCTTCAAGTCCGCCATGCCCGAAGGCTACGTCCAGGAGCGCA
CCATCTTCTTCAAGGACGACGGCAACTACAAGACCCGCGCCGAGGTGAAGTTCGAGGGCGACACCCTGGT
GAACCGCATCGAGCTGAAGGGCATCGACTTCAAGGAGGACGGCAACATCCTGGGGCACAAGCTGGAGTAC
AACTACAACAGCCACAAGGTCTATATCACCGCCGACAAGCAGAAGAACGGCATCAAGGTGAACTTCAAGA
CCCGCCACAACATCGAGGACGGCAGCGTGCAGCTCGCCGACCACTACCAGCAGAACACCCCCATCGGCGA
CGGCCCCGTGCTGCTGCCCGACAACCACTACCTGAGCACCCAGTCCAAGCTGAGCAAAGACCCCAACGAG
AAGCGCGATCACATGGTCCTGCTGGAGTTCGTGACCGCCGCCGGGATCACTCTCGGCATGGACGAGCTGT
ACAAGCGAATTGGTGGAGGGGGCGGTTCCGGTGGCGGAGGTTCCCGAATTCGTCGACGGAGATCTGATAT
GAATATTGAAAATGAAACTGGTTTTCCTCACTTTCAGTTCGAAAAAGTGGGATATTATGGTGAGTTATTC
ACAGTAGTGGTAGTTAATCAGACATTTGATTTTTCATATAGCGGCGGTCTTTGTCTGATTGCGGATGAGC
AGCGACTGCCACTGATGACCGACTCCTGGTTCGGCGAACCGGAAAGCAGCAGTCTTAAAACAGCAACCGA
TTTGGTTTGCAGAAAAGTCAGGGCAGATGTTTTATTAAATGGACACGCATGGCATGCCACCGGGGAAACC
ACTCGATGGCAGGCCAGTTTACAGGTGGGTAATCTTCAGCGCCAATTTGATATATGTGGCCCTTGCCAAT
GGCAATATATATCTAACCGCTGGCAACTTAGCGAACCTGAATTAACTGATCGGGTACTGTTACGCCATGA
ACTGGCGTCAGCCAGTGAATTTAATCCTGTAGGCATTGTTATTCCCTCCCTGATAACGCCTGGCGATAAA
TCGCCCTGTCCAGCTCCACAGTTATCTGCCTCACCAGGAGCTATTTGCCGTAGCTGGCCTTCACGATTGC
GCTATGCCAGAGGTTTTACAGAACAGTGGCAAAAGACTGTTCAGCCTTTTTATCCAGATGAATTCGATTT
TGCATTCATGAATTATTCTCCACCAGAACAACAATACGATGGTTATTTAATTGGCAATGAAAAAATTATA
TTGAACGGCCTGTTACCTTCTAAAATGGAACAAACTTGTTTCCTTCCAGATATTAGACTATTGGCGTATT
TGTTTTACCGCTCTGATAAAAACGTAGAACTGCGCCCATTGTTGGCTGACACACTGACCATCCACACAGA
CGATGAGCAACTAACACTACTCTGGCGCTTAACGCTCCCCGTGGATTCACTTCCACAACGTATTGTTTTG
ACGACGGAGCAGAGGGGACCTCATGGCTGAATCGGTACCCTCGAGAAGCTTGCGGCCGCGGGGATCCAGA
CATGATAAGATACATTGATGAGTTTGGACAAACCACAACTAGAATGCAGTGAAAAAAATGCTTTATTTGT
GAAATTTGTGATGCTATTGCTTTATTTGTAACCATTATAAGCTGCAATAAACAAGTTAACAACAACAATT
GCATTCATTTTATGTTTCAGGTTCAGGGGGAGGTGTGGGAGGTTTTTTCGGATCCTCTAGAGTCGATCTG
CAGGCATGCTAGCTTGGCGTAATCATGGTCATAGCTGTTTCCTGTGTGAAATTGTTATCCGCTCACAATT
CCACACAACATACGAGCCGGAAGCATAAAGTGTAAAGCCTGGGGTGCCTAATGAGTGAGCTAACTCACAT
TAATTGCGTTGCGCTCACTGCCCGCTTTCCAGTCGGGAAACCTGTCGTGCCAGCTGCATTAATGAATCGG
CCAACGCGCGGGGAGAGGCGGTTTGCGTATTGGGCGCTCTTCCGCTTCCTCGCTCACTGACTCGCTGCGC
TCGGTCGTTCGGCTGCGGCGAGCGGTATCAGCTCACTCAAAGGCGGTAATACGGTTATCCACAGAATCAG
GGGATAACGCAGGAAAGAACATGTGAGCAAAAGGCCAGCAAAAGGCCAGGAACCGTAAAAAGGCCGCGTT
GCTGGCGTTTTTCCATAGGCTCCGCCCCCCTGACGAGCATCACAAAAATCGACGCTCAAGTCAGAGGTGG
CGAAACCCGACAGGACTATAAAGATACCAGGCGTTTCCCCCTGGAAGCTCCCTCGTGCGCTCTCCTGTTC
CGACCCTGCCGCTTACCGGATACCTGTCCGCCTTTCTCCCTTCGGGAAGCGTGGCGCTTTCTCATAGCTC
ACGCTGTAGGTATCTCAGTTCGGTGTAGGTCGTTCGCTCCAAGCTGGGCTGTGTGCACGAACCCCCCGTT
CAGCCCGACCGCTGCGCCTTATCCGGTAACTATCGTCTTGAGTCCAACCCGGTAAGACACGACTTATCGC
CACTGGCAGCAGCCACTGGTAACAGGATTAGCAGAGCGAGGTATGTAGGCGGTGCTACAGAGTTCTTGAA
GTGGTGGCCTAACTACGGCTACACTAGAAGAACAGTATTTGGTATCTGCGCTCTGCTGAAGCCAGTTACC
TTCGGAAAAAGAGTTGGTAGCTCTTGATCCGGCAAACAAACCACCGCTGGTAGCGGTGGTTTTTTTGTTT
GCAAGCAGCAGATTACGCGCAGAAAAAAAGGATCTCAAGAAGATCCTTTGATCTTTTCTACGGGGTCTGA
CGCTCAGTGGAACGAAAACTCACGTTAAGGGATTTTGGTCATGAGATTATCAAAAAGGATCTTCACCTAG
ATCCTTTTAAATTAAAAATGAAGTTTTAAATCAATCTAAAGTATATATGAGTAAACTTGGTCTGACAGTT
ACCAATGCTTAATCAGTGAGGCACCTATCTCAGCGATCTGTCTATTTCGTTCATCCATAGTTGCCTGACT
CCCCGTCGTGTAGATAACTACGATACGGGAGGGCTTACCATCTGGCCCCAGTGCTGCAATGATACCGCGA
GACCCACGCTCACCGGCTCCAGATTTATCAGCAATAAACCAGCCAGCCGGAAGGGCCGAGCGCAGAAGTG
GTCCTGCAACTTTATCCGCCTCCATCCAGTCTATTAATTGTTGCCGGGAAGCTAGAGTAAGTAGTTCGCC
AGTTAATAGTTTGCGCAACGTTGTTGCCATTGCTACAGGCATCGTGGTGTCACGCTCGTCGTTTGGTATG
GCTTCATTCAGCTCCGGTTCCCAACGATCAAGGCGAGTTACATGATCCCCCATGTTGTGCAAAAAAGCGG
TTAGCTCCTTCGGTCCTCCGATCGTTGTCAGAAGTAAGTTGGCCGCAGTGTTATCACTCATGGTTATGGC
AGCACTGCATAATTCTCTTACTGTCATGCCATCCGTAAGATGCTTTTCTGTGACTGGTGAGTACTCAACC
AAGTCATTCTGAGAATAGTGTATGCGGCGACCGAGTTGCTCTTGCCCGGCGTCAATACGGGATAATACCG
CGCCACATAGCAGAACTTTAAAAGTGCTCATCATTGGAAAACGTTCTTCGGGGCGAAAACTCTCAAGGAT
CTTACCGCTGTTGAGATCCAGTTCGATGTAACCCACTCGTGCACCCAACTGATCTTCAGCATCTTTTACT
TTCACCAGCGTTTCTGGGTGAGCAAAAACAGGAAGGCAAAATGCCGCAAAAAAGGGAATAAGGGCGACAC
GGAAATGTTGAATACTCATACTCTTCCTTTTTCAATATTATTGAAGCATTTATCAGGGTTATTGTCTCAT
GAGCGGATACATATTTGAATGTATTTAGAAAAATAAACAAATAGGGGTTCCGCGCACATTTCCCCGAAAA
GTGCCACCTGACGTCTAAGAAACCATTATTATCATGACATTAACCTATAAAAATAGGCGTATCACGAGGC
CCTTTCGTCTCGCGCGTTTCGGTGATGACGGTGAAAACCTCTGACACATGCAGCTCCCGGAGACGGTCAC
AGCTTGTCTGTAAGCGGATGCCGGGAGCAGACAAGCCCGTCAGGGCGCGTCAGC
