>Addgene plasmid #100422 | pCMV_mEm_4GS_LF82_229 | depositor partial sequence | sequence record 183739 | Sequence across LF82 gene insert region
TCGGCATGGACGAGCTGTACAAGCGAATTGGTGGAGGGGGCGGTTCCGGTGGCGGAGGTTCCCGAATTCG
TCGACGGAGATCTGATATGAATATTGAAAATGAAACTGGTTTTCCTCACTTTCAGTTCGAAAAAGTGGGA
TATTATGGTGAGTTATTCACAGTAGTGGTAGTTAATCAGACATTTGATTTTTCATATAGCGGCGGTCTTT
GTCTGATTGCGGATGAGCAGCGACTGCCACTGATGACCGACTCCTGGTTCGGCGAACCGGAAAGCAGCAG
TCTTAAAACAGCAACCGATTTGGTTTGCAGAAAAGTCAGGGCAGATGTTTTATTAAATGGACACGCATGG
CATGCCACCGGGGAAACCACTCGATGGCAGGCCAGTTTACAGGTGGGTAATCTTCAGCGCCAATTTGATA
TATGTGGCCCTTGCCAATGGCAATATATATCTAACCGCTGGCAACTTAGCGAACCTGAATTAACTGATCG
GGTACTGTTACGCCATGAACTGGCGTCAGCCAGTGAATTTAATCCTGTAGGCATTGTTATTCCCTCCCTG
ATAACGCCTGGCGATAAATCGCCCTGTCCAGCTCCACAGTTATCTGCCTCACCAGGAGCTATTTGCCGTA
GCTGGCCTTCACGATTGCGCTATGCCAGAGGTTTTACAGAACAGTGGCAAAAGACTGTTCAGCCTTTTTA
TCCAGATGAATTCGATTTTGCATTCATGAATTATTCTCCACCAGAACAACAATACGATGGTTATTTAATT
GGCAATGAAAAAATTATATTGAACGGCCTGTTACCTTCTAAAATGGAACAAACTTGTTTCCTTCCAGATA
TTAGACTATTGGCGTATTTGTTTTACCGCTCTGATAAAAACGTAGAACTGCGCCCATTGTTGGCTGACAC
ACTGACCATCCACACAGACGATGAGCAAC
